Addgene plasmid #231554: iGFP-gamma-actin
Purpose: Mammalian expression of human gamma actin fused intramolecularly to monomeric superfolder GFP
Depositing lab: Manos Mavrakis. Publication: Genetically encoded reporters of actin filament organization in living cells and tissues. Martins CS, Iv F, Suman SK, Panagiotou TC, Sidor C, Ruso-Lopez M, Plancke CN, Omi S, Pages R, Gomes M, Llewellyn A, Bandi SR, Ramond L, Arbizzani F, Rimoli CV, Schnorrer F, Robin F, Wilde A, LeGoff L, Pedelacq JD, Jegou A, Cabantous S, Rincon SA, Chandre C, Brasselet S, Mavrakis M. Cell. 2025 Apr 1:S0092-8674(25)00276-4. doi: 10.1016/j.cell.2025.03.003. PubMed 40179884.
Backbone
  Vector backbone: pCMV
  Vector type: Mammalian Expression
Growth in bacteria
  Bacterial resistance: Ampicillin, 100 μg/mL
  Growth temperature: 37°C
  Growth strain: DH5alpha
  Copy number: High Copy
Gene/Insert
  Gene/Insert name: ACTG1 (alt name: gamma actin)
  Species: H. sapiens (human)
  Entrez Gene: ACTG1 (a.k.a. ACT, ACTG, DFNA20, DFNA26, HEL-176)
  Promoter: CMV
  Tag / fusion protein: msfGFP (intramolecular)
  Cloning method: Gibson Cloning
Terms and licenses: Academic/Nonprofit Terms; Industry Terms: Not Available to Industry
Depositor comments: Please visit https://doi.org/10.1101/2024.04.26.591305 for bioRxiv preprint.
How to cite: iGFP-gamma-actin was a gift from Manos Mavrakis (Addgene plasmid # 231554 ; http://n2t.net/addgene:231554 ; RRID:Addgene_231554)
