[The description below was written by a language model from this plasmid's Addgene catalogue record and pLannotate feature annotations shown in this document.]
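Description:
iGFP-gamma-actin is a mammalian expression plasmid of about 6.6 kb, built on a backbone the record calls pCMV. It encodes human gamma-actin (ACTG1) with monomeric superfolder GFP inserted within the actin polypeptide rather than fused to either end. In bacteria it is maintained at high copy through a ColE1/pUC-type origin and selected with ampicillin via the β-lactamase gene. A partial f1 origin, a lac promoter/operator region and a bom fragment are also annotated as backbone remnants.

Expression is driven by the CMV immediate early enhancer and promoter and terminated by the bovine growth hormone polyadenylation signal. Short matches to tet-operator-containing promoters lie just downstream of the CMV promoter. This suggests a tetracycline-repressible CMV/TetO arrangement, although the catalogue entry lists only CMV and does not mention inducibility. The coding region is annotated as an actin segment, then a GFP open reading frame, then a second actin segment, which fits the intramolecular design. The annotation tool labelled the actin pieces with insect and newt homologues and the fluorescent protein as moxGFP. These are nearest database matches to highly conserved sequences, and the catalogue identifies the parts as human ACTG1 and msfGFP.

Downstream, an FRT site sits immediately before a puromycin N-acetyltransferase gene with an SV40 polyadenylation signal. No intact promoter is annotated ahead of this marker. That layout resembles vectors designed for FLP-mediated integration into a genomic FRT site that supplies the promoter, but the record does not state this use. The associated publication describes genetically encoded reporters of actin filament organization in living cells and tissues.
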