Features (pLannotate 1.2.2; 22 found; start..end, strand, type, name):
      4..383     +  enhancer       CMV enhancer: human cytomegalovirus immediate early enhancer
    384..587     +  promoter       CMV promoter: human cytomegalovirus (CMV) immediate early promoter
    589..608     +  promoter       PLtetO-1 promoter (fragment): modified phage lambda PL promoter with tet operator sites (Lutz and Bujard, 1997)
    610..629     +  promoter       PLtetO-1 promoter (fragment): modified phage lambda PL promoter with tet operator sites (Lutz and Bujard, 1997)
    637..670     +  promoter       TRE3GV promoter (fragment): 3rd-generation Tet-responsive promoter that can be activated by binding of Tet-On® 3G, optimized for retroviral and lentiviral vectors
    789..1280    +  CDS            ACT_SPOLI: Experimental evidence at transcript level: Swiss-Prot protein existence level 2. Actins are highly conserved proteins that are involved in various types of cell motility and are ubiquitously expressed in all eukaryotic cells. From Spodoptera littoralis (Egyptian cotton leafworm).
   1473..2186    +  CDS            moxGFP: moxGFP is a basic (constitutively fluorescent) green fluorescent protein published in 2015, derived from Aequorea victoria. It is reported to be a rapidly-maturing monomer.
   2253..2627    +  CDS            ACTS_PLEWA: Experimental evidence at transcript level: Swiss-Prot protein existence level 2. Actins are highly conserved proteins that are involved in various types of cell motility and are ubiquitously expressed in all eukaryotic cells. From Pleurodeles waltl (Iberian ribbed newt).
   2738..2962    +  polyA_signal   bGH poly(A) signal: bovine growth hormone polyadenylation signal
   2966..2987    +  promoter       SV40 promoter (fragment): SV40 enhancer and early promoter
   3008..3241    +  rep_origin     f1 ori (fragment) (sequence partly withheld): f1 bacteriophage origin of replication; arrow indicates direction of (+) strand synthesis
   3246..3293    +  protein_bind   FRT: FLP-mediated recombination occurs in the 8-bp core sequence TCTAGAAA (Turan and Bode, 2011). FLP recombinase from the Saccharomyces cerevisiae 2μ plasmid
   3301..3894    +  CDS            pac: PUAC_STRAD - Protein predicted: Swiss-Prot protein existence level 4. Detoxification of puromycin. From Streptomyces alboniger.
   4032..4153    +  polyA_signal   SV40 poly(A) signal: SV40 polyadenylation signal
   4226..4242    -  protein_bind   lac operator: The lac repressor binds to the lac operator to inhibit transcription in E. coli. This inhibition can be relieved by adding lactose or isopropyl-β-D-thiogalactopyranoside (IPTG). lac repressor encoded by lacI
   4250..4280    -  promoter       lac promoter: promoter for the E. coli lac operon
   4295..4316    -  protein_bind   CAP binding site: CAP binding activates transcription in the presence of cAMP. E. coli catabolite activator protein
   4329..4421    -  CDS            lacI (fragment): lac repressor; lacI; The lac repressor binds to the lac operator to inhibit transcription in E. coli. This inhibition can be relieved by adding lactose or isopropyl-β-D-thiogalactopyranoside (IPTG).
   4604..5192    -  rep_origin     ori: high-copy-number ColE1/pMB1/pBR322/pUC origin of replication
   5363..6223    -  CDS            AmpR: β-lactamase; bla; confers resistance to ampicillin, carbenicillin, and related antibiotics
   6224..6328    -  promoter       AmpR promoter: bla
   6387..6439    -  misc_feature   bom (fragment): basis of mobility region from pBR322
>Addgene plasmid #231554 | iGFP-gamma-actin | addgene full sequence | sequence record 465705 | Addgene NGS Result
GTTGACATTGATTATTGACTAGTTATTAATAGTAATCAATTACGGGGTCATTAGTTCATAGCCCATATAT
GGAGTTCCGCGTTACATAACTTACGGTAAATGGCCCGCCTGGCTGACCGCCCAACGACCCCCGCCCATTG
ACGTCAATAATGACGTATGTTCCCATAGTAACGCCAATAGGGACTTTCCATTGACGTCAATGGGTGGAGT
ATTTACGGTAAACTGCCCACTTGGCAGTACATCAAGTGTATCATATGCCAAGTACGCCCCCTATTGACGT
CAATGACGGTAAATGGCCCGCCTGGCATTATGCCCAGTACATGACCTTATGGGACTTTCCTACTTGGCAG
TACATCTACGTATTAGTCATCGCTATTACCATGGTGATGCGGTTTTGGCAGTACATCAATGGGCGTGGAT
AGCGGTTTGACTCACGGGGATTTCCAAGTCTCCACCCCATTGACGTCAATGGGAGTTTGTTTTGGCACCA
AAATCAACGGGACTTTCCAAAATGTCGTAACAACTCCGCCCCATTGACGCAAATGGGCGGTAGGCGTGTA
CGGTGGGAGGTCTATATAAGCAGAGCTCTCCCTATCAGTGATAGAGATCTCCCTATCAGTGATAGAGATC
GTCGACGAGCTCGTTTAGTGAACCGTCAGATCGCCTGGAGACGCCATCCACGCTGTTTTGACCTCCATAG
AAGACACCGGGACCGATCCAGCCTCCGGACTCTAGCGTTTAAACTTAAGCTTGGTACCATGATGGAAGAA
GAGATCGCCGCGCTGGTCATTGACAATGGCTCCGGCATGTGCAAAGCTGGTTTTGCTGGGGACGACGCTC
CCCGAGCCGTGTTTCCTTCCATCGTCGGGCGCCCCAGACACCAGGGCGTCATGGTGGGCATGGGCCAGAA
GGACTCCTACGTGGGCGACGAGGCCCAGAGCAAGCGTGGCATCCTGACCCTGAAGTACCCCATTGAGCAT
GGCATCGTCACCAACTGGGACGACATGGAGAAGATCTGGCACCACACCTTCTACAACGAGCTGCGCGTGG
CCCCGGAGGAGCACCCAGTGCTGCTGACCGAGGCCCCCCTGAACCCCAAGGCCAACAGAGAGAAGATGAC
TCAGATTATGTTTGAGACCTTCAACACCCCGGCCATGTACGTGGCCATCCAGGCCGTGCTGTCCCTCTAC
GCCTCTGGGCGCACCACTGGCATTGTCATGGACTCTGGAGACGGGGTCACCCACACGGTGCCCATCTACG
AGGGCTACGCCCTCCCCCACGCCATCCTGCGTCTGGACCTGGCTGGCCGGGACCTGACCGACTACCTCAT
GAAGATCCTCACTGAGCGAGGCTACAGCTTCACCACCACGGCCGAGCGGGAAATCGTGCGCGACATCAAG
GAGAAGCTGTGCTACGTCGCCCTGGACTTCGAGCAGGAGATGGCCACCGCCGCATCCTCCAGCGGCAGCA
GCGTGTCCAAGGGCGAGGAGCTGTTCACCGGCGTGGTGCCCATCCTGGTGGAGCTGGATGGCGACGTGAA
CGGCCACAAGTTCAGCGTGCGCGGCGAGGGCGAGGGCGACGCCACCAACGGCAAGCTGACCCTGAAGTTC
ATCTGCACCACCGGCAAGCTGCCCGTGCCCTGGCCCACCCTGGTGACCACCCTGACCTACGGCGTGCAGT
GCTTCAGCCGCTACCCCGATCACATGAAGCAGCACGATTTCTTCAAGAGCGCCATGCCCGAGGGCTACGT
GCAGGAGCGCACCATCAGCTTCAAGGATGACGGCACCTACAAGACCCGCGCCGAGGTGAAGTTCGAGGGC
GATACCCTGGTGAACCGCATCGAGCTGAAGGGCATCGATTTCAAGGAGGATGGCAACATCCTGGGCCACA
AGCTGGAGTACAACTTCAACAGCCACAACGTGTACATCACCGCCGATAAGCAGAAGAACGGCATCAAGGC
CAACTTCAAGATCCGCCACAATGTGGAGGATGGCTCCGTGCAGCTGGCCGATCACTACCAGCAGAACACC
CCCATCGGCGACGGCCCAGTGCTGCTGCCCGATAACCACTACCTGAGCACCCAGAGCAAGCTGTCCAAGG
ACCCCAACGAGAAGCGCGATCACATGGTGCTGCTGGAGTTCGTGACCGCCGCCGGCATCACCCTGGGCAT
GGATGAGCTGTACAAGAGCGGCGCGCCGGGCTCTTCTCTGGAGAAGAGCTACGAGCTGCCCGATGGCCAG
GTCATCACCATTGGCAATGAGCGGTTCCGGTGTCCGGAGGCGCTGTTCCAGCCTTCCTTCCTGGGTATGG
AATCTTGCGGCATCCACGAGACCACCTTCAACTCCATCATGAAGTGTGACGTGGACATCCGCAAAGACCT
GTACGCCAACACGGTGCTGTCGGGCGGCACCACCATGTACCCGGGCATTGCCGACAGGATGCAGAAGGAG
ATCACCGCCCTGGCGCCCAGCACCATGAAGATCAAGATCATCGCACCCCCAGAGCGCAAGTACTCGGTGT
GGATCGGTGGCTCCATCCTGGCCTCACTGTCCACCTTCCAGCAGATGTGGATTAGCAAGCAGGAGTACGA
CGAGTCGGGCCCCTCCATCGTCCACCGCAAATGCTTCTGAGGATCCACTAGTAACGGCCGCCAGTGTGCT
GGAATTCTGCAGATATCCATCACACTGGCGGCCGCTCGAGTCTAGAGGGCCCGTTTAAACCCGCTGATCA
GCCTCGACTGTGCCTTCTAGTTGCCAGCCATCTGTTGTTTGCCCCTCCCCCGTGCCTTCCTTGACCCTGG
AAGGTGCCACTCCCACTGTCCTTTCCTAATAAAATGAGGAAATTGCATCGCATTGTCTGAGTAGGTGTCA
TTCTATTCTGGGGGGTGGGGTGGGGCAGGACAGCAAGGGGGAGGATTGGGAAGACAATAGCAGGCATGCT
GGGGATGCGGTGGGCTCTATGGCTTCTGAGGCGGAAAGAACCAGCTGGGGCTCTAGGGGGTATCCCC
[124 nt withheld, positions 3008-3131]
C
[91 nt withheld, positions 3133-3223]
AGGGTGATGGTTCACGTACCTAGAAGTTCCTATTCCGAAGTTCCTATTCTCTAGAAAGTATAGGAACTTC
CTTGGCCACTGAATACAAACCCACTGTCCGACTGGCAACAAGAGATGATGTCCCAAGAGCCGTGAGAACA
CTGGCAGCAGCTTTCGCCGACTACCCAGCCACAAGACACACTGTGGACCCCGATCGGCATATCGAGAGAG
TGACCGAGCTGCAGGAACTGTTCCTGACAAGGGTGGGCCTGGACATTGGGAAGGTCTGGGTCGCAGACGA
TGGAGCAGCTGTGGCTGTCTGGACCACACCAGAGAGCGTGGAAGCCGGAGCTGTCTTTGCAGAGATCGGC
CCTCGAATGGCAGAACTGAGCGGCTCCCGGCTGGCAGCACAGCAGCAGATGGAGGGGCTGCTGGCCCCAC
ACCGCCCTAAGGAACCAGCATGGTTCCTGGCCACTGTGGGAGTCTCTCCCGATCATCAGGGCAAAGGGCT
GGGAAGTGCTGTGGTCCTGCCTGGGGTGGAGGCTGCAGAACGAGCTGGAGTCCCAGCATTTCTGGAGACA
TCTGCCCCCAGGAACCTGCCTTTCTATGAACGCCTGGGCTTTACTGTGACCGCCGATGTGGAAGTGCCCG
AGGGACCCCGAACCTGGTGTATGACCCGAAAGCCTGGAGCCTAATAGAGCACGTACTACGAGATTTCGAT
TCCACCGCCGCCTTCTATGAAAGGTTGGGCTTCGGAATCGTTTTCCGGGACGCCGGCTGGATGATCCTCC
AGCGCGGGGATCTCATGCTGGAGTTCTTCGCCCACCCCAACTTGTTTATTGCAGCTTATAATGGTTACAA
ATAAAGCAATAGCATCACAAATTTCACAAATAAAGCATTTTTTTCACTGCATTCTAGTTGTGGTTTGTCC
AAACTCATCAATGTATCTTATCATGTCTGTATACCGTCGACCTCTAGCTAGAGCTTGGCGTAATCATGGT
CATAGCTGTTTCCTGTGTGAAATTGTTATCCGCTCACAATTCCACACAACATACGAGCCGGAAGCATAAA
GTGTAAAGCCTGGGGTGCCTAATGAGTGAGCTAACTCACATTAATTGCGTTGCGCTCACTGCCCGCTTTC
CAGTCGGGAAACCTGTCGTGCCAGCTGCATTAATGAATCGGCCAACGCGCGGGGAGAGGCGGTTTGCGTA
TTGGGCGCTCTTCCGCTTCCTCGCTCACTGACTCGCTGCGCTCGGTCGTTCGGCTGCGGCGAGCGGTATC
AGCTCACTCAAAGGCGGTAATACGGTTATCCACAGAATCAGGGGATAACGCAGGAAAGAACATGTGAGCA
AAAGGCCAGCAAAAGGCCAGGAACCGTAAAAAGGCCGCGTTGCTGGCGTTTTTCCATAGGCTCCGCCCCC
CTGACGAGCATCACAAAAATCGACGCTCAAGTCAGAGGTGGCGAAACCCGACAGGACTATAAAGATACCA
GGCGTTTCCCCCTGGAAGCTCCCTCGTGCGCTCTCCTGTTCCGACCCTGCCGCTTACCGGATACCTGTCC
GCCTTTCTCCCTTCGGGAAGCGTGGCGCTTTCTCATAGCTCACGCTGTAGGTATCTCAGTTCGGTGTAGG
TCGTTCGCTCCAAGCTGGGCTGTGTGCACGAACCCCCCGTTCAGCCCGACCGCTGCGCCTTATCCGGTAA
CTATCGTCTTGAGTCCAACCCGGTAAGACACGACTTATCGCCACTGGCAGCAGCCACTGGTAACAGGATT
AGCAGAGCGAGGTATGTAGGCGGTGCTACAGAGTTCTTGAAGTGGTGGCCTAACTACGGCTACACTAGAA
GAACAGTATTTGGTATCTGCGCTCTGCTGAAGCCAGTTACCTTCGGAAAAAGAGTTGGTAGCTCTTGATC
CGGCAAACAAACCACCGCTGGTAGCGGTGGTTTTTTTGTTTGCAAGCAGCAGATTACGCGCAGAAAAAAA
GGATCTCAAGAAGATCCTTTGATCTTTTCTACGGGGTCTGACGCTCAGTGGAACGAAAACTCACGTTAAG
GGATTTTGGTCATGAGATTATCAAAAAGGATCTTCACCTAGATCCTTTTAAATTAAAAATGAAGTTTTAA
ATCAATCTAAAGTATATATGAGTAAACTTGGTCTGACAGTTACCAATGCTTAATCAGTGAGGCACCTATC
TCAGCGATCTGTCTATTTCGTTCATCCATAGTTGCCTGACTCCCCGTCGTGTAGATAACTACGATACGGG
AGGGCTTACCATCTGGCCCCAGTGCTGCAATGATACCGCGAGACCCACGCTCACCGGCTCCAGATTTATC
AGCAATAAACCAGCCAGCCGGAAGGGCCGAGCGCAGAAGTGGTCCTGCAACTTTATCCGCCTCCATCCAG
TCTATTAATTGTTGCCGGGAAGCTAGAGTAAGTAGTTCGCCAGTTAATAGTTTGCGCAACGTTGTTGCCA
TTGCTACAGGCATCGTGGTGTCACGCTCGTCGTTTGGTATGGCTTCATTCAGCTCCGGTTCCCAACGATC
AAGGCGAGTTACATGATCCCCCATGTTGTGCAAAAAAGCGGTTAGCTCCTTCGGTCCTCCGATCGTTGTC
AGAAGTAAGTTGGCCGCAGTGTTATCACTCATGGTTATGGCAGCACTGCATAATTCTCTTACTGTCATGC
CATCCGTAAGATGCTTTTCTGTGACTGGTGAGTACTCAACCAAGTCATTCTGAGAATAGTGTATGCGGCG
ACCGAGTTGCTCTTGCCCGGCGTCAATACGGGATAATACCGCGCCACATAGCAGAACTTTAAAAGTGCTC
ATCATTGGAAAACGTTCTTCGGGGCGAAAACTCTCAAGGATCTTACCGCTGTTGAGATCCAGTTCGATGT
AACCCACTCGTGCACCCAACTGATCTTCAGCATCTTTTACTTTCACCAGCGTTTCTGGGTGAGCAAAAAC
AGGAAGGCAAAATGCCGCAAAAAAGGGAATAAGGGCGACACGGAAATGTTGAATACTCATACTCTTCCTT
TTTCAATATTATTGAAGCATTTATCAGGGTTATTGTCTCATGAGCGGATACATATTTGAATGTATTTAGA
AAAATAAACAAATAGGGGTTCCGCGCACATTTCCCCGAAAAGTGCCACCTGACGTCGACGGATCGGGAGA
TCTCCCGATCCCCTATGGTGCACTCTCAGTACAATCTGCTCTGATGCCGCATAGTTAAGCCAGTATCTGC
TCCCTGCTTGTGTGTTGGAGGTCGCTGAGTAGTGCGCGAGCAAAATTTAAGCTACAACAAGGCAAGGCTT
GACCGACAATTGCATGAAGAATCTGCTTAGGGTTAGGCGTTTTGCGCTGCTTCGCGATGTACGGGCCAGA
TATACGC
